Addgene plasmid #156920: pD649-HAsp-PXDN(Trunc2)-Fc(DAPA)-AviTag-6xHis
Purpose: Mammalian expression of cell-surface protein partial extracellular domain fused to Fc(DAPA)-Avi-6xHis. Protein is secreted from cells.
Depositing lab: Chris Garcia. Depositing organization: Stanford University. Publication: A Human IgSF Cell-Surface Interactome Reveals a Complex Network of Protein-Protein Interactions. Wojtowicz WM, Vielmetter J, Fernandes RA, Siepe DH, Eastman CL, Chisholm GB, Cox S, Klock H, Anderson PW, Rue SM, Miller JJ, Glaser SM, Bragstad ML, Vance J, Lam AW, Lesley SA, Zinn K, Garcia KC. Cell. 2020 Aug 20;182(4):1027-1043.e17. doi: 10.1016/j.cell.2020.07.025. PubMed 32822567.
Backbone
  Vector backbone: pD649
  Backbone size w/o insert (bp): 6106
  Vector type: Mammalian Expression
Growth in bacteria
  Bacterial resistance: Ampicillin, 100 μg/mL
  Growth temperature: 37°C
  Growth strain: DH5alpha
  Copy number: High Copy
Gene/Insert
  Gene/Insert name: PXDN
  Species: H. sapiens (human)
  Insert size (bp): 1752
  Mutation: Fc region of human IgG contains D265A and P329A mutations (DAPA)
  Entrez Gene: PXDN (a.k.a. ASGD7, COPOA, D2S448, D2S448E, MG50, PRG2, PXN, VPO, hsPxd01)
  Promoter: CMV/SP6
  Tag / fusion protein: Fc(DAPA)-AviTag-6xHis (C terminal on backbone)
  Cloning method: Restriction Enzyme; 5′ cloning site GCGGCCGC (not destroyed); 3′ cloning site GGCGCGCC (not destroyed)
  Sequencing primers: 5′ ATTTAGGTGACACTATAG; 3′ CACGTACCAGTTGAACTTCACC
Resource information
  A portion of this plasmid was derived from a plasmid made by: synthesis by ThermoFisher
Terms and licenses: Academic/Nonprofit Terms; Industry Terms: Not Available to Industry
Depositor comments: Some plasmids in this collection may have an IS4-like element ISVsa5 family transposase upstream of the CMV promoter.
How to cite: pD649-HAsp-PXDN(Trunc2)-Fc(DAPA)-AviTag-6xHis was a gift from Chris Garcia (Addgene plasmid # 156920 ; http://n2t.net/addgene:156920 ; RRID:Addgene_156920)
