[The description below was written by a language model from this plasmid's Addgene catalogue record and pLannotate feature annotations shown in this document.]
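Description:
pD649-HAsp-PXDN(Trunc2)-Fc(DAPA)-AviTag-6xHis is a mammalian expression plasmid built on the pD649 backbone for producing a secreted, tagged fragment of human peroxidasin (PXDN). It is maintained in E. coli as a high-copy plasmid through a ColE1/pUC-type origin and selected with ampicillin via a full-length β-lactamase gene. The feature table also shows an SV40 early promoter/EM7 promoter cassette driving a puromycin N-acetyltransferase coding sequence followed by an SV40 poly(A) signal, which would allow puromycin selection in mammalian cells. Small annotated remnants (KanR, lacZα, ble, f1 ori, rrnB T2 fragments) appear to be non-functional backbone leftovers.

The expression unit is driven by the CMV immediate-early enhancer and promoter, followed by a fragment of CMV intron A and an SP6 promoter that serves as a sequencing-primer site and could support in vitro transcription. The open reading frame begins with a signal peptide: the name indicates an HA signal peptide ("HAsp"), whereas the automated annotation matches this short region to an IgH signal sequence fragment. It continues into a roughly 1.75 kb partial extracellular region of PXDN ("Trunc2"), cloned between preserved NotI and AscI sites. This is fused at its C terminus to a human IgG1 Fc carrying the D265A and P329A (DAPA) substitutions, which are generally used to reduce Fc effector interactions. Per the record, an AviTag for site-specific biotinylation and a 6xHis tag for affinity purification follow the Fc, although neither is annotated in the table. A bGH poly(A) signal terminates the transcript.

The resulting Fc-dimerised protein is secreted from transfected cells. The plasmid belongs to a collection made for screening interactions among human immunoglobulin-superfamily cell-surface proteins. The depositor notes that some plasmids in the collection may carry an IS4-like transposase insertion upstream of the CMV promoter; none is annotated here.
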