Features (pLannotate 1.2.2; 21 found; start..end, strand, type, name):
    119..143     -  CDS            KanR (fragment): aminoglycoside phosphotransferase; aph(3')-Ia; confers resistance to kanamycin
    254..842     +  rep_origin     ori: high-copy-number ColE1/pMB1/pBR322/pUC origin of replication
   1067..1084    +  terminator     rrnB T2 terminator (fragment): transcription terminator T2 from the E. coli rrnB gene
   1109..1128    -  CDS            lacZα (fragment): LacZα fragment of β-galactosidase; lacZ fragment
   1584..1600    +  protein_bind   lac operator: The lac repressor binds to the lac operator to inhibit transcription in E. coli. This inhibition can be relieved by adding lactose or isopropyl-β-D-thiogalactopyranoside (IPTG). lac repressor encoded by lacI
   1843..2146    +  enhancer       CMV enhancer: human cytomegalovirus immediate early enhancer
   2147..2350    +  promoter       CMV promoter: human cytomegalovirus (CMV) immediate early promoter
   2486..2529    +  intron         CMV intron (fragment): modified intron A from human cytomegalovirus
   2581..2599    +  promoter       SP6 promoter: promoter for bacteriophage SP6 RNA polymerase
   2603..2640    +  CDS            IgH signal sequence (fragment): signal sequence from the mouse immunoglobulin heavy chain variable region
   2719..4500    +  CDS            PXDN (fragment): PXDN_HUMAN - Also known as KIAA0230, MG50, PRG2, VPO, VPO1. Experimental evidence at protein level: Swiss-Prot protein existence level 1. Displays low peroxidase activity and is likely to participate in H(2)O(2) metabolism and peroxidative reactions in the cardiovascular system. Plays a role in extracellular matrix formation. From Homo sapiens (Human).
   4516..5193    +  CDS            IGHG1 (fragment): IGHG1_HUMAN - Experimental evidence at protein level: Swiss-Prot protein existence level 1. Constant region of immunoglobulin heavy chains. Immunoglobulins, also known as antibodies, are membrane-bound or secreted glycoproteins produced by B lymphocytes. In the recognition phase of humoral immunity, the membrane-bound immunoglobulins serve as receptors which, upon binding of a specific antigen, trigger the clonal expansion and differentiation of B lymphocytes into immunoglobulins- secreting plasma cells. Secreted immunoglobulins mediate the effector phase of humoral immunity, which results in
   5408..5519    +  polyA_signal   bGH poly(A) signal: bovine growth hormone polyadenylation signal
   5520..5628    +  rep_origin     f1 ori (fragment): f1 bacteriophage origin of replication; arrow indicates direction of (+) strand synthesis
   5642..5971    +  promoter       SV40 promoter: SV40 enhancer and early promoter
   6019..6066    +  promoter       EM7 promoter: synthetic bacterial promoter&nbsp
   6085..6684    +  CDS            PuroR (fragment): puromycin N-acetyltransferase; pac from Streptomyces; confers resistance to puromycin
   6694..6819    +  CDS            ble (fragment): BLE_KLEPN - Experimental evidence at protein level: Swiss-Prot protein existence level 1. Binding protein with a strong affinity to the bleomycin family of antibiotics. Binds to CL990; an antimitotic-antibiotic compound. From Klebsiella pneumoniae.
   6814..6935    +  polyA_signal   SV40 poly(A) signal: SV40 polyadenylation signal
   6988..7848    -  CDS            AmpR: β-lactamase; bla; confers resistance to ampicillin, carbenicillin, and related antibiotics
   7851..89      -  promoter       AmpR promoter (fragment) (across the origin): bla
>Addgene plasmid #156920 | pD649-HAsp-PXDN(Trunc2)-Fc(DAPA)-AviTag-6xHis | depositor full sequence | sequence record 302949 | Full Sequence
TTTCAATATTATTGAAGCATTTATCAGGGTTATTGTCTCATGAGCGGATACATATTTGAATGTATTTAGA
AAAATAAACAAATAGGGGTCAGTGTTACAACCAATTAACCAATTCTGAACATTATCGCGAGCCCATTTAT
ACCTGAATATGGCTCATAACACCCCTTGCTCATGACCAAAATCCCTTAACGTGAGTTACGCGCGCGTCGT
TCCACTGAGCGTCAGACCCCGTAGAAAAGATCAAAGGATCTTCTTGAGATCCTTTTTTTCTGCGCGTAAT
CTGCTGCTTGCAAACAAAAAAACCACCGCTACCAGCGGTGGTTTGTTTGCCGGATCAAGAGCTACCAACT
CTTTTTCCGAAGGTAACTGGCTTCAGCAGAGCGCAGATACCAAATACTGTTCTTCTAGTGTAGCCGTAGT
TAGCCCACCACTTCAAGAACTCTGTAGCACCGCCTACATACCTCGCTCTGCTAATCCTGTTACCAGTGGC
TGCTGCCAGTGGCGATAAGTCGTGTCTTACCGGGTTGGACTCAAGACGATAGTTACCGGATAAGGCGCAG
CGGTCGGGCTGAACGGGGGGTTCGTGCACACAGCCCAGCTTGGAGCGAACGACCTACACCGAACTGAGAT
ACCTACAGCGTGAGCTATGAGAAAGCGCCACGCTTCCCGAAGGGAGAAAGGCGGACAGGTATCCGGTAAG
CGGCAGGGTCGGAACAGGAGAGCGCACGAGGGAGCTTCCAGGGGGAAACGCCTGGTATCTTTATAGTCCT
GTCGGGTTTCGCCACCTCTGACTTGAGCGTCGATTTTTGTGATGCTCGTCAGGGGGGCGGAGCCTATGGA
AAAACGCCAGCAACGCGGCCTTTTTACGGTTCCTGGCCTTTTGCTGGCCTTTTGCTCACATGTTCTTTCC
TGCGTTATCCCCTGATTCTGTGGATAACCGTATTACCGCCTTTGAGTGAGCTGATACCGCTCGCCGCAGC
CGAACGACCGAGCGCAGCGAGTCAGTGAGCGAGGAAGCGGAAGGCGAGAGTAGGGAACTGCCAGGCATCA
AACTAAGCAGAAGGCCCCTGACGGATGGCCTTTTTGCGTTTCTACAAACTCTTTCTGTGTTGTAAAACGA
CGGCCAGTCTTAAGCTCGGGCCCCCTGGGCGGTTCTGATAACGAGTAATCGTTAATCCGCAAATAACGTA
AAAACCCGCTTCGGCGGGTTTTTTTATGGGGGGAGTTTAGGGAAAGAGCATTTGTCAGAATATTTAAGGG
CGCCTGTCACTTTGCTTGATATATGAGAATTATTTAACCTTATAAATGAGAAAAAAGCAACGCACTTTAA
ATAAGATACGTTGCTTTTTCGATTGATGAACACCTATAATTAAACTATTCATCTATTATTTATGATTTTT
TGTATATACAATATTTCTAGTTTGTTAAAGAGAATTAAGAAAATAAATCTCGAAAATAATAAAGGGAAAA
TCAGTTTTTGATATCAAAATTATACATGTCAACGATAATACAAAATATAATACAAACTATAAGATGTTAT
CAGTATTTATTATCATTTAGAATAAATTTTGTGTCGCCCTTAATTGTGAGCGGATAACAATTACGAGCTT
CATGCACAGTGGCGTTGACTCAATATTGGCCATTAGCCATATTATTCATTGGTTATATAGCATAAATCAA
TATTGGCTATTGGCCATTGCATACGTTGTATCTATATCATAATATGTACATTTATATTGGCTCATGTCCA
ATATGACCGCCATGTTGGCATTGATTATTGACTAGTTATTAATAGTAATCAATTACGGGGTCATTAGTTC
ATAGCCCATATATGGAGTTCCGCGTTACATAACTTACGGTAAATGGCCCGCCTGGCTGACCGCCCAACGA
CCCCCGCCCATTGACGTCAATAATGACGTATGTTCCCATAGTAACGCCAATAGGGACTTTCCATTGACGT
CAATGGGTGGAGTATTTACGGTAAACTGCCCACTTGGCAGTACATCAAGTGTATCATATGCCAAGTACGC
CCCCTATTGACGTCAATGACGGTAAATGGCCCGCCTGGCATTATGCCCAGTACATGACCTTATGGGACTT
TCCTACTTGGCAGTACATCTACGTATTAGTCATCGCTATTACCATGGTGATGCGGTTTTGGCAGTACATC
AATGGGCGTGGATAGCGGTTTGACTCACGGGGATTTCCAAGTCTCCACCCCATTGACGTCAATGGGAGTT
TGTTTTGGCACCAAAATCAACGGGACTTTCCAAAATGTCGTAACAACTCCGCCCCATTGACGCAAATGGG
CGGTAGGCGTGTACGGTGGGAGGTCTATATAAGCAGAGCTCGTTTAGTGAACCGTCAGATCGCCTGGAGA
CGCCATCCACGCTGTTTTGACCTCCATAGAAGACACCGGGACCGATCCAGCCTCCGCGGCCGGGAACGGT
GCATTGGAACGCGGATTCCCCGTGCCAAGAGTGACGTAAGTACCGCCTATAGAGTCTATAGGCCCACCCC
CTTGGCTTCGTTAGAACGCGGCTACAATTAATACATAACCTTATGTATCATACACATACGATTTAGGTGA
CACTATAGAATAACATCCACTTTGCCTTTCTCTCCACAGGTGTCCACTCCCAGGTCCAACTGCACCTCGG
TTCTATCGAAAACGCGCCTGCTAGCGCCACCATGAAGACCATCATTGCCCTGAGCTACATCTTCTGCCTG
GTGTTCGCTGCGGCCGCCGTTGTTGCTCAAAAACCTGGCGCTGGCTGCCCTAGCAGATGCCTGTGTTTTA
GAACCACCGTGCGGTGCATGCATCTGCTGCTGGAAGCTGTTCCTGCCGTGGCTCCTCAGACCTCCATCCT
GGACCTGCGGTTCAACCGGATCAGAGAAATCCAGCCTGGCGCCTTCAGACGGCTGAGAAACCTGAATACC
CTGCTGCTGAACAACAACCAGATCAAGAGAATCCCCAGCGGCGCCTTCGAGGACCTGGAAAATCTGAAGT
ACCTGTACCTCTACAAGAACGAGATCCAGAGCATCGACCGGCAGGCCTTCAAAGGACTGGCTTCCCTGGA
ACAGCTGTACCTGCACTTCAATCAGATCGAGACACTGGACCCCGACAGCTTTCAGCATCTGCCCAAGCTG
GAACGGCTGTTTCTGCACAACAACAGAATCACCCACCTGGTGCCAGGCACCTTCAACCACCTGGAATCCA
TGAAGCGGCTGCGGCTGGATAGCAACACCCTGCACTGTGATTGCGAGATCCTGTGGCTGGCCGACCTGCT
GAAAACATACGCCGAGTCTGGAAATGCCCAGGCCGCTGCCATCTGCGAGTACCCTAGAAGAATCCAGGGC
AGAAGCGTGGCCACCATCACACCCGAGGAACTGAATTGCGAGAGGCCCAGAATCACAAGCGAGCCCCAGG
ATGCCGATGTGACAAGCGGCAACACCGTGTACTTCACCTGTAGAGCCGAGGGCAACCCCAAGCCTGAGAT
CATCTGGCTGCGCAACAACAACGAGCTGAGCATGAAGACCGACAGCAGACTGAACCTGCTGGACGACGGC
ACCCTGATGATCCAGAACACCCAAGAGACAGACCAGGGCATCTACCAGTGCATGGCCAAGAATGTGGCCG
GCGAAGTGAAAACCCAAGAAGTGACCCTGAGATACTTCGGCAGCCCCGCCAGACCTACCTTTGTGATCCA
GCCTCAGAACACCGAGGTGCTCGTGGGAGAGTCTGTGACACTGGAATGTAGCGCCACAGGACACCCTCCA
CCTAGAATCAGCTGGACCAGAGGCGATAGAACCCCTCTGCCTGTGGACCCCAGAGTGAATATCACACCTT
CTGGCGGCCTGTACATCCAGAACGTGGTGCAAGGCGATAGCGGCGAGTATGCCTGCAGCGCCACCAACAA
TATCGATTCTGTGCACGCCACCGCCTTCATCATTGTGCAGGCCCTGCCTCAGTTCACCGTGACACCTCAG
GATAGAGTGGTCATCGAGGGCCAGACCGTGGATTTTCAGTGCGAGGCCAAGGGCAATCCTCCTCCTGTGA
TCGCTTGGACAAAAGGCGGCTCCCAGCTGTCCGTGGATAGAAGGCATCTGGTGCTGAGCAGCGGCACACT
GAGAATTAGCGGAGTGGCCCTGCACGATCAGGGCCAGTATGAGTGTCAGGCCGTGAACATCATCGGCAGC
CAGAAAGTGGTGGCCCACCTGACAGTGCAGCCTAGAGTGACCCCTGTGTTCGCCAGCATTCCTAGCGATA
CCACAGTGGAAGTGGGCGCCAATGTGCAGCTGCCTTGTTCTAGTCAGGGCGAGCCTGAGCCTGCCATCAC
ATGGAACAAAGACGGCGTGCAAGTGACCGAGAGCGGCAAGTTTCATATCAGCCCTGAGGGCTTCCTGACC
ATCAATGATGTGGGACCTGCCGACGCCGGCAGATATGAGTGTGTGGCCAGAAATACCATCGGCTCCGCCT
CCGTGTCCATGGTGCTTTCTGGCGCGCCGGGCGGCGACAAGACCCACACCTGCCCCCCCTGCCCAGCTCC
AGAACTGCTGGGAGGGCCTTCCGTGTTCCTGTTCCCCCCCAAGCCCAAGGACACCCTGATGATCAGCAGG
ACCCCCGAGGTGACCTGCGTGGTGGTGGCCGTGTCCCACGAGGACCCAGAGGTGAAGTTCAACTGGTACG
TGGACGGCGTGGAGGTGCACAACGCCAAGACCAAGCCCAGAGAGGAGCAGTACAACAGCACCTACAGGGT
GGTGTCCGTGCTGACCGTGCTGCACCAGGACTGGCTGAACGGCAAAGAATACAAGTGCAAAGTCTCCAAC
AAGGCCCTGGCTGCCCCAATCGAAAAGACAATCAGCAAGGCCAAGGGCCAGCCACGGGAGCCCCAGGTGT
ACACCCTGCCCCCCAGCCGGGAGGAGATGACCAAGAACCAGGTGTCCCTGACCTGTCTGGTGAAGGGCTT
CTACCCCAGCGATATCGCCGTGGAGTGGGAGAGCAACGGCCAGCCCGAGAACAACTACAAGACCACCCCC
CCAGTGCTGGACAGCGACGGCAGCTTCTTCCTGTACAGCAAGCTGACCGTGGACAAGTCCAGGTGGCAGC
AGGGCAACGTGTTCAGCTGCAGCGTGATGCACGAGGCCCTGCACAACCACTACACCCAGAAGTCCCTGAG
CCTGAGCCCCGGCGGCAGCGGTCTTAATGATATTTTCGAGGCTCAGAAGATTGAGTGGCATGAACACCAC
CACCATCACCACTAAGGCCGGCCTGTAGTCACTGGCACAACGCGTTACCCGGTAAGCCAATCGGGTATAC
ACGGTCGTCATACTGCAGACAGGGTTCTTCTACTTTGCAAGATAGTCTTGAGTAGTAAAATAAATAGATA
GAGAAAATCAGCCTCGACTGTGCCTTCTAGTTGCCAGCCATCTGTTGTTTGCCCCTCCCCCGTGCCTTCC
TTGACCCTGGAAGGTGCCACTCCCACTGTCCTTTCCTAATAAAATGAGGAAATTGCATCACAACACTCAA
CCCTATCTCGGTCTATTCTTTTGATTTATAAGGGATTTTGCCGATTTCGGCCTATTGGTTAAAAAATGAG
CTGATTTAACAAAAATTTAACGCGAATTAATTCTGTGGAATGTGTGTCAGTTAGGGTGTGGAAAGTCCCC
AGGCTCCCCAGCAGGCAGAAGTATGCAAAGCATGCATCTCAATTAGTCAGCAACCAGGTGTGGAAAGTCC
CCAGGCTCCCCAGCAGGCAGAAGTATGCAAAGCATGCATCTCAATTAGTCAGCAACCATAGTCCCGCCCC
TAACTCCGCCCATCCCGCCCCTAACTCCGCCCAGTTCCGCCCATTCTCCGCCCCATGGCTGACTAATTTT
TTTTATTTATGCAGAGGCCGAGGCCGCCTCTGCCTCTGAGCTATTCCAGAAGTAGTGAGGAGGCTTTTTT
GGAGGCCTAGGCTTTTGCAAAAAGCTCCCGGGAGCTTGTATATCCATTTTCGGATCTGATCAGCACGTGT
TGACAATTAATCATCGGCATAGTATATCGGCATAGTATAATACGACAAGGTGAGGAACTAAACCATGACC
GAGTACAAGCCCACGGTGCGCCTCGCCACCCGCGACGACGTCCCCAGGGCCGTACGCACCCTCGCCGCCG
CGTTCGCCGACTACCCCGCCACGCGCCACACCGTCGATCCGGACCGCCACATCGAGCGGGTCACCGAGCT
GCAAGAACTCTTCCTCACGCGCGTCGGGCTCGACATCGGCAAGGTGTGGGTCGCGGACGACGGCGCCGCG
GTGGCGGTCTGGACCACGCCGGAGAGCGTCGAAGCGGGGGCGGTGTTCGCCGAGATCGGCCCGCGCATGG
CCGAGTTGAGCGGTTCCCGGCTGGCCGCGCAGCAACAGATGGAAGGCCTCCTGGCGCCGCACCGGCCCAA
GGAGCCCGCGTGGTTCCTGGCCACCGTCGGCGTCTCGCCCGACCACCAGGGCAAGGGTCTGGGCAGCGCC
GTCGTGCTCCCCGGAGTGGAGGCGGCCGAGCGCGCCGGGGTGCCCGCCTTCCTGGAGACATCCGCGCCCC
GCAACCTCCCCTTCTACGAGCGGCTCGGCTTCACCGTCACCGCCGACGTCGAGGTGCCCGAAGGACCGCG
CACCTGGTGCATGACCCGCAAGCCCGGTGCCTGACACGTGCTACGAGATTTCGATTCCACCGCCGCCTTC
TATGAAAGGTTGGGCTTCGGAATCGTTTTCCGGGACGCCGGCTGGATGATCCTCCAGCGCGGGGATCTCA
TGCTGGAGTTCTTCGCCCACCCCAACTTGTTTATTGCAGCTTATAATGGTTACAAATAAAGCAATAGCAT
CACAAATTTCACAAATAAAGCATTTTTTTCACTGCATTCTAGTTGTGGTTTGTCCAAACTCATCAATGTA
TCTTATCATGTCTGTATACCGTCGACCTCTAGCTAGAGCTTGGCGTAATCATGGTCATTACCAATGCTTA
ATCAGTGAGGCACCTATCTCAGCGATCTGTCTATTTCGTTCATCCATAGTTGCCTGACTCCCCGTCGTGT
AGATAACTACGATACGGGAGGGCTTACCATCTGGCCCCAGCGCTGCGATGATACCGCGAGAACCACGCTC
ACCGGCTCCGGATTTATCAGCAATAAACCAGCCAGCCGGAAGGGCCGAGCGCAGAAGTGGTCCTGCAACT
TTATCCGCCTCCATCCAGTCTATTAATTGTTGCCGGGAAGCTAGAGTAAGTAGTTCGCCAGTTAATAGTT
TGCGCAACGTTGTTGCCATCGCTACAGGCATCGTGGTGTCACGCTCGTCGTTTGGTATGGCTTCATTCAG
CTCCGGTTCCCAACGATCAAGGCGAGTTACATGATCCCCCATGTTGTGCAAAAAAGCGGTTAGCTCCTTC
GGTCCTCCGATCGTTGTCAGAAGTAAGTTGGCCGCAGTGTTATCACTCATGGTTATGGCAGCACTGCATA
ATTCTCTTACTGTCATGCCATCCGTAAGATGCTTTTCTGTGACTGGTGAGTACTCAACCAAGTCATTCTG
AGAATAGTGTATGCGGCGACCGAGTTGCTCTTGCCCGGCGTCAATACGGGATAATACCGCGCCACATAGC
AGAACTTTAAAAGTGCTCATCATTGGAAAACGTTCTTCGGGGCGAAAACTCTCAAGGATCTTACCGCTGT
TGAGATCCAGTTCGATGTAACCCACTCGTGCACCCAACTGATCTTCAGCATCTTTTACTTTCACCAGCGT
TTCTGGGTGAGCAAAAACAGGAAGGCAAAATGCCGCAAAAAAGGGAATAAGGGCGACACGGAAATGTTGA
ATACTCATATTCTTCCTT
