>Addgene plasmid #156920 | pD649-HAsp-PXDN(Trunc2)-Fc(DAPA)-AviTag-6xHis | depositor partial sequence | sequence record 302950 | insert (extracellular domain truncation)
GTTGTTGCTCAAAAACCTGGCGCTGGCTGCCCTAGCAGATGCCTGTGTTTTAGAACCACCGTGCGGTGCA
TGCATCTGCTGCTGGAAGCTGTTCCTGCCGTGGCTCCTCAGACCTCCATCCTGGACCTGCGGTTCAACCG
GATCAGAGAAATCCAGCCTGGCGCCTTCAGACGGCTGAGAAACCTGAATACCCTGCTGCTGAACAACAAC
CAGATCAAGAGAATCCCCAGCGGCGCCTTCGAGGACCTGGAAAATCTGAAGTACCTGTACCTCTACAAGA
ACGAGATCCAGAGCATCGACCGGCAGGCCTTCAAAGGACTGGCTTCCCTGGAACAGCTGTACCTGCACTT
CAATCAGATCGAGACACTGGACCCCGACAGCTTTCAGCATCTGCCCAAGCTGGAACGGCTGTTTCTGCAC
AACAACAGAATCACCCACCTGGTGCCAGGCACCTTCAACCACCTGGAATCCATGAAGCGGCTGCGGCTGG
ATAGCAACACCCTGCACTGTGATTGCGAGATCCTGTGGCTGGCCGACCTGCTGAAAACATACGCCGAGTC
TGGAAATGCCCAGGCCGCTGCCATCTGCGAGTACCCTAGAAGAATCCAGGGCAGAAGCGTGGCCACCATC
ACACCCGAGGAACTGAATTGCGAGAGGCCCAGAATCACAAGCGAGCCCCAGGATGCCGATGTGACAAGCG
GCAACACCGTGTACTTCACCTGTAGAGCCGAGGGCAACCCCAAGCCTGAGATCATCTGGCTGCGCAACAA
CAACGAGCTGAGCATGAAGACCGACAGCAGACTGAACCTGCTGGACGACGGCACCCTGATGATCCAGAAC
ACCCAAGAGACAGACCAGGGCATCTACCAGTGCATGGCCAAGAATGTGGCCGGCGAAGTGAAAACCCAAG
AAGTGACCCTGAGATACTTCGGCAGCCCCGCCAGACCTACCTTTGTGATCCAGCCTCAGAACACCGAGGT
GCTCGTGGGAGAGTCTGTGACACTGGAATGTAGCGCCACAGGACACCCTCCACCTAGAATCAGCTGGACC
AGAGGCGATAGAACCCCTCTGCCTGTGGACCCCAGAGTGAATATCACACCTTCTGGCGGCCTGTACATCC
AGAACGTGGTGCAAGGCGATAGCGGCGAGTATGCCTGCAGCGCCACCAACAATATCGATTCTGTGCACGC
CACCGCCTTCATCATTGTGCAGGCCCTGCCTCAGTTCACCGTGACACCTCAGGATAGAGTGGTCATCGAG
GGCCAGACCGTGGATTTTCAGTGCGAGGCCAAGGGCAATCCTCCTCCTGTGATCGCTTGGACAAAAGGCG
GCTCCCAGCTGTCCGTGGATAGAAGGCATCTGGTGCTGAGCAGCGGCACACTGAGAATTAGCGGAGTGGC
CCTGCACGATCAGGGCCAGTATGAGTGTCAGGCCGTGAACATCATCGGCAGCCAGAAAGTGGTGGCCCAC
CTGACAGTGCAGCCTAGAGTGACCCCTGTGTTCGCCAGCATTCCTAGCGATACCACAGTGGAAGTGGGCG
CCAATGTGCAGCTGCCTTGTTCTAGTCAGGGCGAGCCTGAGCCTGCCATCACATGGAACAAAGACGGCGT
GCAAGTGACCGAGAGCGGCAAGTTTCATATCAGCCCTGAGGGCTTCCTGACCATCAATGATGTGGGACCT
GCCGACGCCGGCAGATATGAGTGTGTGGCCAGAAATACCATCGGCTCCGCCTCCGTGTCCATGGTGCTTT
CT
